>Addgene plasmid #210868 | pJTM-T7-mNeongreen-6xHis | addgene full sequence | sequence record 415844 | Addgene NGS Result
GTGGTGGCCTAACTACGGCTACACTAGAAGAACAGTATTTGGTATCTGCGCTCTGCTGAAGCCAGTTACC
TTCGGAAAAAGAGTTGGTAGCTCTTGATCCGGCAAACAAACCACCGCTGGTAGCGGTGGTTTTTTTGTTT
GCAAGCAGCAGATTACGCGCAGAAAAAAAGGATCTCAAGAAGATCCTTTGATCTTTTCTACGGGGTCTGA
CGCTCAGTGGAACGAAAACTCACGTTAAGGGATTTTGGTCATGAGATTATCAAAAAGGATCTTCACCTAG
ATCCTTTTAAATTAAAAATGAAGTTTTAAATCAATCTAAAGTATATATGAGTAAACTTGGTCTGACAGTT
ACCAATGCTTAATCAGTGAGGCACCTATCTCAGCGATCTGTCTATTTCGTTCATCCATAGTTGCCTGACT
CCCCGTCGTGTAGATAACTACGATACGGGAGGGCTTACCATCTGGCCCCAGTGCTGCAATGATACCGCGA
GACCCACGCTCACCGGCTCCAGATTTATCAGCAATAAACCAGCCAGCCGGAAGGGCCGAGCGCAGAAGTG
GTCCTGCAACTTTATCCGCCTCCATCCAGTCTATTAATTGTTGCCGGGAAGCTAGAGTAAGTAGTTCGCC
AGTTAATAGTTTGCGCAACGTTGTTGCCATTGCTACAGGCATCGTGGTGTCACGCTCGTCGTTTGGTATG
GCTTCATTCAGCTCCGGTTCCCAACGATCAAGGCGAGTTACATGATCCCCCATGTTGTGCAAAAAAGCGG
TTAGCTCCTTCGGTCCTCCGATCGTTGTCAGAAGTAAGTTGGCCGCAGTGTTATCACTCATGGTTATGGC
AGCACTGCATAATTCTCTTACTGTCATGCCATCCGTAAGATGCTTTTCTGTGACTGGTGAGTACTCAACC
AAGTCATTCTGAGAATAGTGTATGCGGCGACCGAGTTGCTCTTGCCCGGCGTCAATACGGGATAATACCG
CGCCACATAGCAGAACTTTAAAAGTGCTCATCATTGGAAAACGTTCTTCGGGGCGAAAACTCTCAAGGAT
CTTACCGCTGTTGAGATCCAGTTCGATGTAACCCACTCGTGCACCCAACTGATCTTCAGCATCTTTTACT
TTCACCAGCGTTTCTGGGTGAGCAAAAACAGGAAGGCAAAATGCCGCAAAAAAGGGAATAAGGGCGACAC
GGAAATGTTGAATACTCATACTCTTCCTTTTTCAATATTATTGAAGCATTTATCAGGGTTATTGTCTCAT
GAGCGGATACATATTTGAATGTATTTAGAAAAATAAACAAATAGGGGTTCCGCGCACATTTCCCCGAAAA
GTGCCACCTGACGTCTAAGAAACCATTATTATCATGACATTAACCTATAAAAATAGGCGTATCACGAGGC
CCTTTCGTCTCGCGCGTTTCGGTGATGACGGTGAAAACCTCTGACACATGCAGCTCCCGGAGACGGTCAC
AGCTTGTCTGTAAGCGGGGTGGAAGGGCTCGGAGTTGTGGTAATCTATGTATCCTGGTTGAGAAGAGAAA
AGAAAACCGCCGATCCTGTCCACCGCATTACTGCAAGGTAGTGGACAAGACCGGCGGTCTTAAGTTTTTT
GGCTGAATTAATGGTGATGGTGATGGTGCTTATAGAGCTCATCCATCCCCATCACATCGGTAAACGCCTT
CTGCCATTCCTTAAAATTCAGCTCCGTCTTCGAATGCTTGAGCTCGGTCTTCCGGAACACATACATGGGT
TGGTTCTTCAGATAGTTCGCCGCCATCGGCTTGGCAAAGGTGTACGTCGTGCGGGCCGTCGAACGGTAGC
GCTTGCCGTTGCCGGTGGTATACGACCACTTGAACGTGCTGATGATGGTCTTATCGTTCGGGTACGTCTT
CTTGGACCGACACCAATCCGCGGCCGTCAGGGAATTGGTCATCACCGGCCCGTCCGCCGGAAAGCCGGTG
CCCTTCACCTGCGCTTCCCCCTTGATATGGCTGCCTTCGTACGTGTAGCGATAGTTCACGGTCAGGGAGG
CGCCATCCTCAAACTGCATCGTGCGATGCACTTGGTACCCCGAGCCGTCGACCATGGCCGCCTGAAACGG
GGACATCCCGTCGGGGTAGGGCAGATATTGATGGAAGCCATACCCGATGTGCGGCACCAGGATCCAGGGG
CTAAACTGCAGGTCGCCCTTCGTGCTCTTGAGGTTGAGCTCTTCGTAGCCATCATTGGGGTTGCCCGTCC
CTTGCCCCACCATATCAAAGTCCACCCCGTTGATCGACCCGAAGATATGGAGTTCATGCGTCGCGGGGAG
GGACGCCATATTATCTTCCTCGCCCTTGGAGACCATTATATCTCCTTCTTAAAGTTAAACAAAATTATTC
CCTATAGTGAGTCGTATTAGAGACGAGACGAGACAGCCTGAGAATGGATGCGAGTAATGTGCGGCGAGCG
GTATCAGCTCACTCAAAGGCGGTAATACGGTTATCCACAGAATCAGGGGATAACGCAGGAAAGAACATGT
GAGCAAAAGGCCAGCAAAAGGCCAGGAACCGTAAAAAGGCCGCGTTGCTGGCGTTTTTCCATAGGCTCCG
CCCCCCTGACGAGCATCACAAAAATCGACGCTCAAGTCAGAGGTGGCGAAACCCGACAGGACTATAAAGA
TACCAGGCGTTTCCCCCTGGAAGCTCCCTCGTGCGCTCTCCTGTTCCGACCCTGCCGCTTACCGGATACC
TGTCCGCCTTTCTCCCTTCGGGAAGCGTGGCGCTTTCTCATAGCTCACGCTGTAGGTATCTCAGTTCGGT
GTAGGTCGTTCGCTCCAAGCTGGGCTGTGTGCACGAACCCCCCGTTCAGCCCGACCGCTGCGCCTTATCC
GGTAACTATCGTCTTGAGTCCAACCCGGTAAGACACGACTTATCGCCACTGGCAGCAGCCACTGGTAACA
GGATTAGCAGAGCGAGGTATGTAGGCGGTGCTACAGAGTTCTTGAA
Features (pLannotate 1.2.2; 8 found; start..end, strand, type, name):
    349..1209    -  CDS            AmpR: β-lactamase; bla; confers resistance to ampicillin, carbenicillin, and related antibiotics
   1210..1314    -  promoter       AmpR promoter: bla
   1409..1444    +  CDS            rop (fragment): Rop protein, which maintains plasmids at low copy number; rop
   1621..1638    -  CDS            6xHis: 6xHis affinity tag
   1639..2346    -  CDS            mNeonGreen: mNeonGreen is a basic (constitutively fluorescent) green/yellow fluorescent protein published in 2013, derived from Branchiostoma lanceolatum. It is reported to be a very rapidly-maturing monomer with moderate acid sensitivity.
   2351..2373    -  RBS            RBS: efficient ribosome binding site from bacteriophage T7 gene 10 (Olins and Rangwala, 1989)
   2381..2399    -  promoter       T7 promoter: promoter for bacteriophage T7 RNA polymerase
   2576..178     -  rep_origin     ori (across the origin): high-copy-number ColE1/pMB1/pBR322/pUC origin of replication
