[The description below was written by a language model from this plasmid's Addgene catalogue record and pLannotate feature annotations shown in this document.]
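Description:
pJTM-T7-mNeongreen-6xHis is a compact bacterial expression plasmid of about 3 kb, built on a pUC19 backbone by Gibson assembly. It is propagated in E. coli through a ColE1/pMB1/pUC-type origin of replication, which is normally high copy, although the catalogue entry lists the copy number as unknown. Selection is by ampicillin, conferred by the β-lactamase gene under its native bla promoter. The annotation also picks up a very short fragment of the rop coding sequence. At only a few dozen bases, it is a remnant rather than a functional copy-number regulator.

The payload is a single expression cassette, all on one strand. A bacteriophage T7 promoter is followed by the efficient ribosome binding site from T7 gene 10, and then by the mNeonGreen open reading frame fused directly at its C-terminus to a 6xHis affinity tag. mNeonGreen is a bright, rapidly maturing monomeric green/yellow fluorescent protein derived from Branchiostoma lanceolatum. Because transcription depends on T7 RNA polymerase, expression requires a host or reaction that supplies that enzyme, while ordinary cloning strains serve only for maintenance. No lac operator or transcriptional terminator was annotated in the feature table, so the record does not show whether either is present.

The stated purpose is production of His-tagged mNeonGreen for protein purification, with the hexahistidine tag allowing capture by immobilised metal affinity chromatography. The plasmid was deposited with work developing cell-free transcription-translation systems from soil Pseudomonas species. Purified fluorescent protein is commonly used as a calibration standard in such work, though the record does not spell out that use.
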