Addgene plasmid #210868: pJTM-T7-mNeongreen-6xHis
Purpose: Plasmid used for expressing his--tagged mNeongreen for protein purification.
Depositing lab: Richard Murray. Depositing organization: California Institute of Technology. Publication: Development of Cell-Free Transcription-Translation Systems in Three Soil Pseudomonads. Meyerowitz JT, Larsson EM, Murray RM. ACS Synth Biol. 2024 Feb 16;13(2):530-537. doi: 10.1021/acssynbio.3c00468. Epub 2024 Feb 6. PubMed 38319019.
Backbone
  Vector backbone: pUC19
  Vector type: Bacterial Expression
Growth in bacteria
  Bacterial resistance: Ampicillin, 100 μg/mL
  Growth temperature: 37°C
  Growth strain: DH5alpha
  Copy number: Unknown
Gene/Insert
  Gene/Insert name: mNeongreen-6xHistag
  Promoter: T7
  Cloning method: Gibson Cloning
  Sequencing primers: 5′ TTTAACTTTAAGAAGGAGATATAATGGTCTCCAAGGGCGAGG; 3′ TTTTTTGGCTGAATTAATGGTGATGGTGATGGTGCTTATAGAGCTCATCCATCCCCATCA
Terms and licenses: Academic/Nonprofit Terms; Industry Terms: Not Available to Industry
How to cite: pJTM-T7-mNeongreen-6xHis was a gift from Richard Murray (Addgene plasmid # 210868 ; http://n2t.net/addgene:210868 ; RRID:Addgene_210868)
